Addgene plasmid #110254: PARP14 (PARP14A-c013)
Purpose: Bacterial expression for structure determination; may not be full ORF
Depositing lab: Nicola Burgess-Brown. Depositing organization: University of Oxford.
Backbone
  Vector backbone: pNIC28-Bsa4
  Backbone manufacturer: Opher Gileadi (Addgene plasmid # 26103)
  Vector type: Bacterial Expression
Growth in bacteria
  Bacterial resistance: Kanamycin, 50 μg/mL
  Growth temperature: 37°C
  Growth strain: DH5alpha
  Copy number: Low Copy
Gene/Insert
  Gene/Insert name: PARP14 (alt name: poly(ADP-ribose) polymerase family member 14)
  Species: H. sapiens (human)
  Entrez Gene: PARP14 (a.k.a. ARTD8, BAL2, PARP-14, pART8)
  Promoter: T7 - lacO
  Tag / fusion protein: His-TEV (N terminal on insert)
  Cloning method: Ligation Independent Cloning
  Sequencing primers: 5′ T7; 3′ T7-term
Terms and licenses: Academic/Nonprofit Terms; Industry Terms: Not Available to Industry
Depositor comments: Use BL21(DE3)-R3-pRARE2 for expression. 5O2D: https://www.thesgc.org/structures/5O2D.
How to cite: PARP14 (PARP14A-c013) was a gift from Nicola Burgess-Brown (Addgene plasmid # 110254 ; http://n2t.net/addgene:110254 ; RRID:Addgene_110254)
