[The description below was written by a language model from this plasmid's Addgene catalogue record and pLannotate feature annotations shown in this document.]
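Description:
PARP14 (PARP14A-c013) is a bacterial expression plasmid built on the pNIC28-Bsa4 backbone, a pET-type vector designed for ligation-independent cloning, and made to produce a piece of human PARP14 (poly(ADP-ribose) polymerase family member 14, also known as ARTD8 or BAL2) for structure determination. The sequenced plasmid is 5,952 nt. It is selected with kanamycin through an aph(3')-Ia KanR gene and replicates from a ColE1/pBR322-type origin accompanied by the bom region and the rop gene, which is consistent with the low copy number listed in the record. An f1 origin is also present, along with short tetracycline-resistance fragments that are backbone remnants rather than functional markers.

Expression is driven by a T7 promoter followed directly by a lac operator and the T7 gene 10 ribosome binding site, with a T7 terminator downstream. A plasmid-borne lacI gene supplies repressor, so transcription stays off until IPTG induction in a host that provides T7 RNA polymerase; the depositor recommends a BL21(DE3) derivative carrying a rare-codon plasmid. The annotated PARP14 coding segment spans only about 600 nt, so this is a domain-sized fragment rather than the full open reading frame, as the record itself cautions; which domain it covers is not stated. The catalogue lists an N-terminal His tag with a TEV protease cleavage site, allowing affinity purification followed by tag removal. This tag is not annotated as such, but would fit the unannotated gap between the RBS and the insert. The His and T7 gene 10-derived fragments annotated downstream of the insert are probably untranslated vector sequence, though the record does not confirm this. The depositor links the construct to a deposited crystal structure.
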