Features (pLannotate 1.2.2; 19 found; start..end, strand, type, name):
      1..19      +  promoter       T7 promoter: promoter for bacteriophage T7 RNA polymerase
     20..44      +  protein_bind   lac operator: The lac repressor binds to the lac operator to inhibit transcription in E. coli. This inhibition can be relieved by adding lactose or isopropyl-β-D-thiogalactopyranoside (IPTG). lac repressor encoded by lacI
     59..81      +  RBS            RBS: efficient ribosome binding site from bacteriophage T7 gene 10 (Olins and Rangwala, 1989)
    158..751     +  CDS            PARP14 (fragment): PAR14_HUMAN - Also known as BAL2 From Homo sapiens (Human).
    817..834     +  CDS            9xHis (fragment): 9xHis affinity tag
    844..893     +  CDS            SET1 (fragment): solubility-enhancement tag derived from T7 phage gene 10B
    901..948     +  terminator     T7 terminator: transcription terminator for bacteriophage T7 RNA polymerase
    985..1413    +  rep_origin     f1 ori (sequence partly withheld): f1 bacteriophage origin of replication; arrow indicates direction of (+) strand synthesis
   1466..1523    +  promoter       AmpR promoter (fragment): bla
   1532..2347    -  CDS            KanR: aminoglycoside phosphotransferase; aph(3')-Ia; confers resistance to kanamycin in bacteria or G418 (Geneticin®) in eukaryotes
   2469..3057    +  rep_origin     ori: high-copy-number ColE1/pMB1/pBR322/pUC origin of replication
   3243..3382    -  misc_feature   bom: basis of mobility region from pBR322
   3484..3675    -  CDS            rop: Rop protein, which maintains plasmids at low copy number; rop
   3692..4072    +  CDS            YPB1_ECOLX: Protein predicted: Swiss-Prot protein existence level 4. From Escherichia coli.
   4144..4435    -  CDS            TcR (fragment): tetracycline efflux protein; tet; confers resistance to tetracycline
   4450..4471    -  protein_bind   CAP binding site: CAP binding activates transcription in the presence of cAMP. E. coli catabolite activator protein
   4484..5566    -  CDS            lacI: lac repressor; lacI; The lac repressor binds to the lac operator to inhibit transcription in E. coli. This inhibition can be relieved by adding lactose or isopropyl-β-D-thiogalactopyranoside (IPTG).
   5567..5644    -  promoter       lacI promoter: lacI
   5652..5931    -  CDS            TcR (fragment): tetracycline efflux protein; tet; confers resistance to tetracycline
>Addgene plasmid #110254 | PARP14 (PARP14A-c013) | addgene full sequence | sequence record 212336 | Addgene NGS Result
TAATACGACTCACTATAGGGGAATTGTGAGCGGATAACAATTCCCCTCTAGAAATAATTTTGTTTAACTT
TAAGAAGGAGATATACATATGCACCATCATCATCATCATTCTTCTGGTGTAGATCTGGGTACCGAGAACC
TGTACTTCCAATCCATGGCAGCAGCGGGGCCTGGGAAAACATCATGGGAAAAAGGAAGCCTGGTGTCCCC
GGGAGGCCTGCAGATGCTGTTGGTGAAAGAGGGTGTGCAGAATGCTAAGACCGATGTTGTTGTCAACTCC
GTTCCCTTGGATCTCGTGCTTAGTAGAGGGCCTCTTTCTTCGTCCCTCTTGGAAAAAGCTGGACCAGAGC
TCCAGGAGGAATTGGACACAGTTGGACAAGGGGTGGCTGTCAGCATGGGCACAGTGCTCAAAACCAGCAG
CTGGAATCTGGACTGTCGCTATGTGCTTCACGTGGTAGCTCCGGAGTGGAGAAATGGTAGCACATCTTCA
CTCAAGATAATGGAAGACATAATCAGAGAATGTATGGAGATCACTGAGAGCTTGTCCTTAAAATCAATTG
CATTTCCAGCAATAGGAACAGGAAACTTGGGATTTCCTAAAAACATATTCGCTGAATTAATCATTTCAGA
GGTGTTCAGTTTTAGTAGCTCGAATCAGCTGAGTACTTTACAAGAGGTTCACTTTCTGCTGCACCCGAGT
GATCATGAAAATATTCAGGCATTTTCAGATGAATTTGCCAGAAGGGCTAATTGACAGTAAAGGTGGATAC
GGATCCGAATTCGAGCTCCGTCGACAAGCTTGCGGCCGCACTCGAGCACCACCACCACCACCACTGAGAT
CCGGCTGCTAACAAAGCCCGAAAGGAAGCTGAGTTGGCTGCTGCCACCGCTGAGCAATAACTAGCATAAC
CCCTTGGGGCCTCTAAACGGGTCTTGAGGGGTTTTTTGCTGAAAGGAGGAACTATATCCGGATTGGCGAA
TGGG
[124 nt withheld, positions 985-1108]
C
[91 nt withheld, positions 1110-1200]
A
[49 nt withheld, positions 1202-1250]
CCTTTGACGTTGGAGTCCACGTTCTTT
[37 nt withheld, positions 1278-1314]
ACCCTATCTCGGTCTATTCTTTTGATTTATAAGGGATTTTGCCGATTTCGGCCTATTGGTTAAAAAATGA
GCTGATTTAACAAAAATTTAACGCGAATTTTAACAAAATATTAACGCTTACAATTTAGGTGGCACTTTTC
GGGGAAATGTGCGCGGAACCCCTATTTGTTTATTTTTCTAAATACATTCAAATATGTATCCGCTCATGAA
TTAATTCTTAGAAAAACTCATCGAGCATCAAATGAAACTGCAATTTATTCATATCAGGATTATCAATACC
ATATTTTTGAAAAAGCCGTTTCTGTAATGAAGGAGAAAACTCACCGAGGCAGTTCCATAGGATGGCAAGA
TCCTGGTATCGGTCTGCGATTCCGACTCGTCCAACATCAATACAACCTATTAATTTCCCCTCGTCAAAAA
TAAGGTTATCAAGTGAGAAATCACCATGAGTGACGACTGAATCCGGTGAGAATGGCAAAAGTTTATGCAT
TTCTTTCCAGACTTGTTCAACAGGCCAGCCATTACGCTCGTCATCAAAATCACTCGCATCAACCAAACCG
TTATTCATTCGTGATTGCGCCTGAGCGAGACGAAATACGCGATCGCTGTTAAAAGGACAATTACAAACAG
GAATCGAATGCAACCGGCGCAGGAACACTGCCAGCGCATCAACAATATTTTCACCTGAATCAGGATATTC
TTCTAATACCTGGAATGCTGTTTTCCCGGGGATCGCAGTGGTGAGTAACCATGCATCATCAGGAGTACGG
ATAAAATGCTTGATGGTCGGAAGAGGCATAAATTCCGTCAGCCAGTTTAGTCTGACCATCTCATCTGTAA
CATCATTGGCAACGCTACCTTTGCCATGTTTCAGAAACAACTCTGGCGCATCGGGCTTCCCATACAATCG
ATAGATTGTCGCACCTGATTGCCCGACATTATCGCGAGCCCATTTATACCCATATAAATCAGCATCCATG
TTGGAATTTAATCGCGGCCTAGAGCAAGACGTTTCCCGTTGAATATGGCTCATAACACCCCTTGTATTAC
TGTTTATGTAAGCAGACAGTTTTATTGTTCATGACCAAAATCCCTTAACGTGAGTTTTCGTTCCACTGAG
CGTCAGACCCCGTAGAAAAGATCAAAGGATCTTCTTGAGATCCTTTTTTTCTGCGCGTAATCTGCTGCTT
GCAAACAAAAAAACCACCGCTACCAGCGGTGGTTTGTTTGCCGGATCAAGAGCTACCAACTCTTTTTCCG
AAGGTAACTGGCTTCAGCAGAGCGCAGATACCAAATACTGTCCTTCTAGTGTAGCCGTAGTTAGGCCACC
ACTTCAAGAACTCTGTAGCACCGCCTACATACCTCGCTCTGCTAATCCTGTTACCAGTGGCTGCTGCCAG
TGGCGATAAGTCGTGTCTTACCGGGTTGGACTCAAGACGATAGTTACCGGATAAGGCGCAGCGGTCGGGC
TGAACGGGGGGTTCGTGCACACAGCCCAGCTTGGAGCGAACGACCTACACCGAACTGAGATACCTACAGC
GTGAGCTATGAGAAAGCGCCACGCTTCCCGAAGGGAGAAAGGCGGACAGGTATCCGGTAAGCGGCAGGGT
CGGAACAGGAGAGCGCACGAGGGAGCTTCCAGGGGGAAACGCCTGGTATCTTTATAGTCCTGTCGGGTTT
CGCCACCTCTGACTTGAGCGTCGATTTTTGTGATGCTCGTCAGGGGGGCGGAGCCTATGGAAAAACGCCA
GCAACGCGGCCTTTTTACGGTTCCTGGCCTTTTGCTGGCCTTTTGCTCACATGTTCTTTCCTGCGTTATC
CCCTGATTCTGTGGATAACCGTATTACCGCCTTTGAGTGAGCTGATACCGCTCGCCGCAGCCGAACGACC
GAGCGCAGCGAGTCAGTGAGCGAGGAAGCGGAAGAGCGCCTGATGCGGTATTTTCTCCTTACGCATCTGT
GCGGTATTTCACACCGCAATGGTGCACTCTCAGTACAATCTGCTCTGATGCCGCATAGTTAAGCCAGTAT
ACACTCCGCTATCGCTACGTGACTGGGTCATGGCTGCGCCCCGACACCCGCCAACACCCGCTGACGCGCC
CTGACGGGCTTGTCTGCTCCCGGCATCCGCTTACAGACAAGCTGTGACCGTCTCCGGGAGCTGCATGTGT
CAGAGGTTTTCACCGTCATCACCGAAACGCGCGAGGCAGCTGCGGTAAAGCTCATCAGCGTGGTCGTGAA
GCGATTCACAGATGTCTGCCTGTTCATCCGCGTCCAGCTCGTTGAGTTTCTCCAGAAGCGTTAATGTCTG
GCTTCTGATAAAGCGGGCCATGTTAAGGGCGGTTTTTTCCTGTTTGGTCACTGATGCCTCCGTGTAAGGG
GGATTTCTGTTCATGGGGGTAATGATACCGATGAAACGAGAGAGGATGCTCACGATACGGGTTACTGATG
ATGAACATGCCCGGTTACTGGAACGTTGTGAGGGTAAACAACTGGCGGTATGGATGCGGCGGGACCAGAG
AAAAATCACTCAGGGTCAATGCCAGCGCTTCGTTAATACAGATGTAGGTGTTCCACAGGGTAGCCAGCAG
CATCCTGCGATGCAGATCCGGAACATAATGGTGCAGGGCGCTGACTTCCGCGTTTCCAGACTTTACGAAA
CACGGAAACCGAAGACCATTCATGTTGTTGCTCAGGTCGCAGACGTTTTGCAGCAGCAGTCGCTTCACGT
TCGCTCGCGTATCGGTGATTCATTCTGCTAACCAGTAAGGCAACCCCGCCAGCCTAGCCGGGTCCTCAAC
GACAGGAGCACGATCATGCGCACCCGTGGGGCCGCCATGCCGGCGATAATGGCCTGCTTCTCGCCGAAAC
GTTTGGTGGCGGGACCAGTGACGAAGGCTTGAGCGAGGGCGTGCAAGATTCCGAATACCGCAAGCGACAG
GCCGATCATCGTCGCGCTCCAGCGAAAGCGGTCCTCGCCGAAAATGACCCAGAGCGCTGCCGGCACCTGT
CCTACGAGTTGCATGATAAAGAAGACAGTCATAAGTGCGGCGACGATAGTCATGCCCCGCGCCCACCGGA
AGGAGCTGACTGGGTTGAAGGCTCTCAAGGGCATCGGTCGAGATCCCGGTGCCTAATGAGTGAGCTAACT
TACATTAATTGCGTTGCGCTCACTGCCCGCTTTCCAGTCGGGAAACCTGTCGTGCCAGCTGCATTAATGA
ATCGGCCAACGCGCGGGGAGAGGCGGTTTGCGTATTGGGCGCCAGGGTGGTTTTTCTTTTCACCAGTGAG
ACGGGCAACAGCTGATTGCCCTTCACCGCCTGGCCCTGAGAGAGTTGCAGCAAGCGGTCCACGCTGGTTT
GCCCCAGCAGGCGAAAATCCTGTTTGATGGTGGTTAACGGCGGGATATAACATGAGCTGTCTTCGGTATC
GTCGTATCCCACTACCGAGATATCCGCACCAACGCGCAGCCCGGACTCGGTAATGGCGCGCATTGCGCCC
AGCGCCATCTGATCGTTGGCAACCAGCATCGCAGTGGGAACGATGCCCTCATTCAGCATTTGCATGGTTT
GTTGAAAACCGGACATGGCACTCCAGTCGCCTTCCCGTTCCGCTATCGGCTGAATTTGATTGCGAGTGAG
ATATTTATGCCAGCCAGCCAGACGCAGACGCGCCGAGACAGAACTTAATGGGCCCGCTAACAGCGCGATT
TGCTGGTGACCCAATGCGACCAGATGCTCCACGCCCAGTCGCGTACCGTCTTCATGGGAGAAAATAATAC
TGTTGATGGGTGTCTGGTCAGAGACATCAAGAAATAACGCCGGAACATTAGTGCAGGCAGCTTCCACAGC
AATGGCATCCTGGTCATCCAGCGGATAGTTAATGATCAGCCCACTGACGCGTTGCGCGAGAAGATTGTGC
ACCGCCGCTTTACAGGCTTCGACGCCGCTTCGTTCTACCATCGACACCACCACGCTGGCACCCAGTTGAT
CGGCGCGAGATTTAATCGCCGCGACAATTTGCGACGGCGCGTGCAGGGCCAGACTGGAGGTGGCAACGCC
AATCAGCAACGACTGTTTGCCCGCCAGTTGTTGTGCCACGCGGTTGGGAATGTAATTCAGCTCCGCCATC
GCCGCTTCCACTTTTTCCCGCGTTTTCGCAGAAACGTGGCTGGCCTGGTTCACCACGCGGGAAACGGTCT
GATAAGAGACACCGGCATACTCTGCGACATCGTATAACGTTACTGGTTTCACATTCACCACCCTGAATTG
ACTCTCTTCCGGGCGCTATCATGCCATACCGCGAAAGGTTTTGCGCCATTCGATGGTGTCCGGGATCTCG
ACGCTCTCCCTTATGCGACTCCTGCATTAGGAAGCAGCCCAGTAGTAGGTTGAGGCCGTTGAGCACCGCC
GCCGCAAGGAATGGTGCATGCAAGGAGATGGCGCCCAACAGTCCCCCGGCCACGGGGCCTGCCACCATAC
CCACGCCGAAACAAGCGCTCATGAGCCCGAAGTGGCGAGCCCGATCTTCCCCATCGGTGATGTCGGCGAT
ATAGGCGCCAGCAACCGCACCTGTGGCGCCGGTGATGCCGGCCACGATGCGTCCGGCGTAGAGGATCGAG
ATCTCGATCCCGCGAAAT
