>Addgene plasmid #110254 | PARP14 (PARP14A-c013) | depositor partial sequence | sequence record 207528 | Insert Sequence
ATGCACCATCATCATCATCATTCTTCTGGTGTAGATCTGGGTACCGAGAACCTGTACTTCCAATCCATGG
CAGCAGCGGGGCCTGGGAAAACATCATGGGAAAAAGGAAGCCTGGTGTCCCCGGGAGGCCTGCAGATGCT
GTTGGTGAAAGAGGGTGTGCAGAATGCTAAGACCGATGTTGTTGTCAACTCCGTTCCCTTGGATCTCGTG
CTTAGTAGAGGGCCTCTTTCTTCGTCCCTCTTGGAAAAAGCTGGACCAGAGCTCCAGGAGGAATTGGACA
CAGTTGGACAAGGGGTGGCTGTCAGCATGGGCACAGTGCTCAAAACCAGCAGCTGGAATCTGGACTGTCG
CTATGTGCTTCACGTGGTAGCTCCGGAGTGGAGAAATGGTAGCACATCTTCACTCAAGATAATGGAAGAC
ATAATCAGAGAATGTATGGAGATCACTGAGAGCTTGTCCTTAAAATCAATTGCATTTCCAGCAATAGGAA
CAGGAAACTTGGGATTTCCTAAAAACATATTCGCTGAATTAATCATTTCAGAGGTGTTCAGTTTTAGTAG
CTCGAATCAGCTGAGTACTTTACAAGAGGTTCACTTTCTGCTGCACCCGAGTGATCATGAAAATATTCAG
GCATTTTCAGATGAATTTGCCAGAAGGGCTAATTGACAGTAAAGGTGGATACGGATCCGAA
